>Addgene plasmid #115621 | pH-PABE-7-sgRNA | addgene full sequence | sequence record 232885 | Addgene NGS Result
TGCGGCCGGCCGGCGTGGTGGTGTCGGCCCACGGCTCTGCCAGGCTACGCAGGCCCGCGCCGGCCTCCTG
GATGCGCTCGGCAATGTCCAGTAGGTCGCGGGTGCTGCGGGCCAGGCGGTCTAGCCTGGTCACTGTCACA
ACGTCGCCAGGGCGTAGGTGGTCAAGCATCCTGGCCAGCTCCGGGCGGTCGCGCCTGGTGCCGGTGATCT
TCTCGGAAAACAGCTTGGTGCAGCCGGCCGCGTGCAGTTCGGCCCGTTGGTTGGTCAAGTCCTGGTCGTC
GGTGCTGACGCGGGCATAGCCCAGCAGGCCAGCGGCGGCGCTCTTGTTCATGGCGTAATGTCTCCGGTTC
TAGTCGCAAGTATTCTACTTTATGCGACTAAAACACGCGACAAGAAAACGCCAGGAAAAGGGCAGGGCGG
CAGCCTGTCGCGTAACTTAGGACTTGTGCGACATGTCGTTTTCAGAAGACGGCTGCACTGAACGTCAGAA
GCCGACTGCACTATAGCAGCGGAGGGGTTGGATCAAAGTACTTTGATCCCGAGGGGAACCCTGTGGTTGG
CATGCACATACAAATGGACGAACGGATAAACCTTTTCACGCCCTTTTAAATATCCGATTATTCTAATAAA
CGCTCTTTTCTCTTAGGTTTACCCGCCAATATATCCTGTCAAACACTGATAGTTTAAACTGAAGGCGGGA
AACGACAATCTGATCCAAGCTCAAGCTGCTCTAGCATTCGCCATTCAGGCTGCGCAACTGTTGGGAAGGG
CGATCGGTGCGGGCCTCTTCGCTATTACGCCAGCTGGCGAAAGGGGGATGTGCTGCAAGGCGATTAAGTT
GGGTAACGCCAGGGTTTTCCCAGTCACGACGTTGTAAAACGACGGCCAGTGCCAAGCTTAGTAATTCATC
CAGGTCACCAAGTTCTAGGATTTTCAGAACTGCAACTTATTTTATCAAGGAATCTTTAAACATACGAACA
GATCACTTAAAGTTCTTCTGAAGCAACTTAAAGTTATCAGGCATGCATGGATCTTGGAGGAATCAGATGT
GCAGTCAGGGACCATAGCACAAGACAGGCGTCTTCTACTGGTGCTACCAGCAAATGCTGGAAGCCGGGAA
CACTGGGTACGTTGGAAACCACGTGATGTGAAGAAGTAAGATAAACTGTAGGAGAAAAGCATTTCGTAGT
GGGCCATGAAGCCTTTCAGGACATGTATTGCAGTATGGGCCGGCCCATTACGCAATTGGACGACAACAAA
GACTAGTATTAGTACCACCTCGGCTATCCACATAGATCAAAGCTGATTTAAAAGAGTTGTGCAGATGATC
CGTGGCGTGAGACCCTGCAGGGTCTCTGTTTAAGAGCTATGCTGGAAACAGCATAGCAAGTTTAAATAAG
GCTAGTCCGTTATCAACTTGAAAAAGTGGCACCGAGTCGGTGCTTTTTTTGTTTTTTATGTCTAAGCTTG
CATGCCTGCAGTGCAGCGTGACCCGGTCGTGCCCCTCTSTATTAGTACCACCTCGGCTATCCACATAGAT
CAAAGCTGATTTAAAAGAGTTGTGCAGATGATCCGTGGCGTGAGACCCTGCAGGGTCTCTGTTTAAGAGC
TATGCTGGAAACAGCATAGCAAGTTTAAATAAGGCTAGTCCGTTATCAACTTGAAAAAGTGGCACCGAGT
CGGTGCTTTTTTTGTTTTTTATGTCTAAGCTTGCATGCCTGCAGTGCAGCGTGACCCGGTCGTGCCCCTC
TCTAGAGATAATGAGCATTGCATGTCTAAGTTATAAAAAATTACCACATATTTTTTTTGTCACACTTGTT
TGAAGTGCAGTTTATCTATCTTTATACATATATTTAAACTTTACTCTACGAATAATATAATCTATAGTAC
TACAATAATATCAGTGTTTTAGAGAATCATATAAATGAACAGTTAGACATGGTCTAAAGGACAATTGAGT
ATTTTGACAACAGGACTCTACAGTTTTATCTTTTTAGTGTGCATGTGTTCTCCTTTTTTTTTGCAAATAG
CTTCACCTATATAATACTTCATCCATTTTATTAGTACATCCATTTAGGGTTTAGGGTTAATGGTTTTTAT
AGACTAATTTTTTTAGTACATCTATTTTATTCTATTTTAGCCTCTAAATTAAGAAAACTAAAACTCTATT
TTAGTTTTTTTATTTAATAATTTAGATATAAAATAGAATAAAATAAAGTGACTAAAAATTAAACAAATAC
CCTTTAAGAAATTAAAAAAACTAAGGAAACATTTTTCTTGTTTCGAGTAGATAATGCCAGCCTGTTAAAC
GCCGTCGACGAGTCTAACGGACACCAACCAGCGAACCAGCAGCGTCGCGTCGGGCCAAGCGAAGCAGACG
GCACGGCATCTCTGTCGCTGCCTCTGGACCCCTCTCGAGAGTTCCGCTCCACCGTTGGACTTGCTCCGCT
GTCGGCATCCAGAAATTGCGTGGCGGAGCGGCAGACGTGAGCCGGCACGGCAGGCGGCCTCCTCCTCCTC
TCACGGCACCGGCAGCTACGGGGGATTCCTTTCCCACCGCTCCTTCGCTTTCCCTTCCTCGCCCGCCGTA
ATAAATAGACACCCCCTCCACACCCTCTTTCCCCAACCTCGTGTTGTTCGGAGCGCACACACACACAACC
AGATCTCCCCCAAATCCACCCGTCGGCACCTCCGCTTCAAGGTACGCCGCTCGTCCTCCCCCCCCCCCCC
TCTCTACCTTCTCTAGATCGGCGTTCCGGTCCATGGTTAGGGCCCGGTAGTTCTACTTCTGTTCATGTTT
GTGTTAGATCCGTGTTTGTGTTAGATCCGTGCTGCTAGCGTTCGTACACGGATGCGACCTGTACGTCAGA
CACGTTCTGATTGCTAACTTGCCAGTGTTTCTCTTTGGGGAATCCTGGGATGGCTCTAGCCGTTCCGCAG
ACGGGATCGATTTCATGATTTTTTTTGTTTCGTTGCATAGGGTTTGGTTTGCCCTTTTCCTTTATTTCAA
TATATGCCGTGCACTTGTTTGTCGGGTCATCTTTTCATGCTTTTTTTTGTCTTGGTTGTGATGATGTGGT
CTGGTTGGGCGGTCGTTCTAGATCGGAGTAGAATTCTGTTTCAAACTACCTGGTGGATTTATTAATTTTG
GATCTGTATGTGTGTGCCATACATATTCATAGTTACGAATTGAAGATGATGGATGGAAATATCGATCTAG
GATAGGTATACATGTTGATGCGGGTTTTACTGATGCATATACAGAGATGCTTTTTGTTCGCTTGGTTGTG
ATGATGTGGTGTGGTTGGGCGGTCGTTCATTCGTTCTAGATCGGAGTAGAATACTGTTTCAAACTACCTG
GTGTATTTATTAATTTTGGAACTGTATGTGTGTGTCATACATCTTCATAGTTACGAGTTTAAGATGGATG
GAAATATCGATCTAGGATAGGTATACATGTTGATGTGGGTTTTACTGATGCATATACATGATGGCATATG
CAGCATCTATTCATATGCTCTAACCTTGAGTACCTATCTATTATAATAAACAAGTATGTTTTATAATTAT
TTTGATCTTGATATACTTGGATGATGGCATATGCAGCAGCTATATGTGGATTTTTTTAGCCCTGCCTTCA
TACGCTATTTATTTGCTTGGTACTGTTTCTTTTGTCGATGCTCACCCTGTTGTTTGGTGTTACTTCTGCA
GCCCTAGGCCTATGTCCGAGGTGGAGTTCTCTCACGAGTATTGGATGAGGCACGCTCTTACACTTGCTAA
GAGAGCTTGGGACGAAAGAGAAGTGCCAGTTGGCGCCGTTCTTGTGCATAATAATAGGGTGATCGGCGAG
GGTTGGAATAGACCAATTGGAAGGCATGATCCAACAGCTCACGCAGAGATTATGGCTCTCAGACAAGGCG
GCCTCGTTATGCAGAACTACAGGCTCATTGACGCTACACTCTACGTGACACTCGAACCTTGCGTTATGTG
CGCCGGAGCTATGATTCATTCTAGGATTGGCAGGGTCGTGTTTGGAGCTAGGGACGCTAAAACAGGAGCC
GCCGGATCTCTTATGGACGTGTTGCATCATCCAGGCATGAACCATAGGGTGGAGATTACAGAGGGCATTC
TTGCAGACGAGTGCGCTGCTCTTCTTTCCGATTTCTTCAGGATGAGAAGGCAGGAGATTAAGGCCCAGAA
GAAGGCTCAGTCTTCTACAGATAGCGGAGGATCTTCCGGAGGATCTAGCGGCTCCGAGACACCAGGAACA
TCCGAAAGCGCTACACCAGAATCTAGCGGAGGCTCTTCCGGAGGATCTTCTGAAGTGGAGTTCTCCCACG
AGTATTGGATGAGGCACGCTCTTACACTTGCTAAAAGGGCTAGGGACGAAAGGGAAGTTCCAGTTGGAGC
TGTTCTCGTGCTCAATAACAGGGTGATTGGCGAGGGTTGGAATAGAGCCATTGGACTCCATGATCCAACA
GCTCACGCAGAGATTATGGCTCTTAGACAAGGCGGCCTCGTTATGCAGAATTACAGACTCATCGACGCCA
CACTCTACGTTACCTTCGAACCTTGCGTTATGTGCGCCGGAGCTATGATCCATTCTAGGATTGGCAGGGT
CGTGTTCGGCGTTAGAAACGCTAAGACAGGAGCTGCAGGCTCTCTTATGGACGTTCTTCATTACCCAGGC
ATGAATCATAGAGTGGAGATCACAGAAGGCATTCTTGCAGACGAGTGCGCAGCTCTCCTTTGCTATTTCT
TCAGGATGCCGAGGCAAGTTTTCAACGCTCAGAAGAAGGCCCAGTCTTCTACAGATTCCGGCGGATCTTC
TGGAGGATCTAGCGGCTCCGAGACACCAGGAACATCCGAATCCGCTACACCAGAGTCTTCTGGAGGATCT
AGCGGAGGATCTCTTAAGGACAAGAAGTACTCGATCGGCCTCGCCATTGGGACTAACTCTGTTGGCTGGG
CCGTGATCACCGACGAGTACAAGGTGCCCTCAAAGAAGTTCAAGGTCCTGGGCAACACCGATCGGCATTC
CATCAAGAAGAATCTCATTGGCGCTCTCCTGTTCGACAGCGGCGAGACGGCTGAGGCTACGCGGCTCAAG
CGCACCGCCCGCAGGCGGTACACGCGCAGGAAGAATCGCATCTGCTACCTGCAGGAGATTTTCTCCAACG
AGATGGCGAAGGTTGACGATTCTTTCTTCCACAGGCTGGAGGAGTCATTCCTCGTGGAGGAGGATAAGAA
GCACGAGCGGCATCCAATCTTCGGCAACATTGTCGACGAGGTTGCCTACCACGAGAAGTACCCTACGATC
TACCATCTGCGGAAGAAGCTCGTGGACTCCACAGATAAGGCGGACCTCCGCCTGATCTACCTCGCTCTGG
CCCACATGATTAAGTTCAGGGGCCATTTCCTGATCGAGGGGGATCTCAACCCGGACAATAGCGATGTTGA
CAAGCTGTTCATCCAGCTCGTGCAGACGTACAACCAGCTCTTCGAGGAGAACCCCATTAATGCGTCAGGC
GTCGACGCGAAGGCTATCCTGTCCGCTAGGCTCTCGAAGTCTCGGCGCCTCGAGAACCTGATCGCCCAGC
TGCCGGGCGAGAAGAAGAACGGCCTGTTCGGGAATCTCATTGCGCTCAGCCTGGGGCTCACGCCCAACTT
CAAGTCGAATTTCGATCTCGCTGAGGACGCCAAGCTGCAGCTCTCCAAGGACACATACGACGATGACCTG
GATAACCTCCTGGCCCAGATCGGCGATCAGTACGCGGACCTGTTCCTCGCTGCCAAGAATCTGTCGGACG
CCATCCTCCTGTCTGATATTCTCAGGGTGAACACCGAGATTACGAAGGCTCCGCTCTCAGCCTCCATGAT
CAAGCGCTACGACGAGCACCATCAGGATCTGACCCTCCTGAAGGCGCTGGTCAGGCAGCAGCTCCCCGAG
AAGTACAAGGAGATCTTCTTCGATCAGTCGAAGAACGGCTACGCTGGGTACATTGACGGCGGGGCCTCTC
AGGAGGAGTTCTACAAGTTCATCAAGCCGATTCTGGAGAAGATGGACGGCACGGAGGAGCTGCTGGTGAA
GCTCAATCGCGAGGACCTCCTGAGGAAGCAGCGGACATTCGATAACGGCAGCATCCCACACCAGATTCAT
CTCGGGGAGCTGCACGCTATCCTGAGGAGGCAGGAGGACTTCTACCCTTTCCTCAAGGATAACCGCGAGA
AGATCGAGAAGATTCTGACTTTCAGGATCCCGTACTACGTCGGCCCACTCGCTAGGGGCAACTCCCGCTT
CGCTTGGATGACCCGCAAGTCAGAGGAGACGATCACGCCGTGGAACTTCGAGGAGGTGGTCGACAAGGGC
GCTAGCGCTCAGTCGTTCATCGAGAGGATGACGAATTTCGACAAGAACCTGCCAAATGAGAAGGTGCTCC
CTAAGCACTCGCTCCTGTACGAGTACTTCACAGTCTACAACGAGCTGACTAAGGTGAAGTATGTGACCGA
GGGCATGAGGAAGCCGGCTTTCCTGTCTGGGGAGCAGAAGAAGGCCATCGTGGACCTCCTGTTCAAGACC
AACCGGAAGGTCACGGTTAAGCAGCTCAAGGAGGACTACTTCAAGAAGATTGAGTGCTTCGATTCGGTCG
AGATCTCTGGCGTTGAGGACCGCTTCAACGCCTCCCTGGGGACCTACCACGATCTCCTGAAGATCATTAA
GGATAAGGACTTCCTGGACAACGAGGAGAATGAGGATATCCTCGAGGACATTGTGCTGACACTCACTCTG
TTCGAGGACCGGGAGATGATCGAGGAGCGCCTGAAGACTTACGCCCATCTCTTCGATGACAAGGTCATGA
AGCAGCTCAAGAGGAGGAGGTACACCGGCTGGGGGAGGCTGAGCAGGAAGCTCATCAACGGCATTCGGGA
CAAGCAGTCCGGGAAGACGATCCTCGACTTCCTGAAGAGCGATGGCTTCGCGAACCGCAATTTCATGCAG
CTGATTCACGATGACAGCCTCACATTCAAGGAGGATATCCAGAAGGCTCAGGTGAGCGGCCAGGGGGACT
CGCTGCACGAGCATATCGCGAACCTCGCTGGCTCGCCAGCTATCAAGAAGGGGATTCTGCAGACCGTGAA
GGTTGTGGACGAGCTGGTGAAGGTCATGGGCAGGCACAAGCCTGAGAACATCGTCATTGAGATGGCCCGG
GAGAATCAGACCACGCAGAAGGGCCAGAAGAACTCACGCGAGAGGATGAAGAGGATCGAGGAGGGCATTA
AGGAGCTGGGGTCCCAGATCCTCAAGGAGCACCCGGTGGAGAACACGCAGCTGCAGAATGAGAAGCTCTA
CCTGTACTACCTCCAGAATGGCCGCGATATGTATGTGGACCAGGAGCTGGATATTAACAGGCTCAGCGAT
TACGACGTCGATCATATCGTTCCACAGTCATTCCTGAAGGATGACTCCATTGACAACAAGGTCCTCACCA
GGTCGGACAAGAACCGGGGCAAGTCTGATAATGTTCCTTCAGAGGAGGTCGTTAAGAAGATGAAGAACTA
CTGGCGCCAGCTCCTGAATGCCAAGCTGATCACGCAGCGGAAGTTCGATAACCTCACAAAGGCTGAGAGG
GGCGGGCTCTCTGAGCTGGACAAGGCGGGCTTCATCAAGAGGCAGCTGGTCGAGACACGGCAGATCACTA
AGCACGTTGCGCAGATTCTCGACTCACGGATGAACACTAAGTACGATGAGAATGACAAGCTGATCCGCGA
GGTGAAGGTCATCACCCTGAAGTCAAAGCTCGTCTCCGACTTCAGGAAGGATTTCCAGTTCTACAAGGTT
CGGGAGATCAACAATTACCACCATGCCCATGACGCGTACCTGAACGCGGTGGTCGGCACAGCTCTGATCA
AGAAGTACCCAAAGCTCGAGAGCGAGTTCGTGTACGGGGACTACAAGGTTTACGATGTGAGGAAGATGAT
CGCCAAGTCGGAGCAGGAGATTGGCAAGGCTACCGCCAAGTACTTCTTCTACTCTAACATTATGAATTTC
TTCAAGACAGAGATCACTCTGGCCAATGGCGAGATCCGGAAGCGCCCCCTCATCGAGACGAACGGCGAGA
CGGGGGAGATCGTGTGGGACAAGGGCAGGGATTTCGCGACCGTCAGGAAGGTTCTCTCCATGCCACAAGT
GAATATCGTCAAGAAGACAGAGGTCCAGACTGGCGGGTTCTCTAAGGAGTCAATTCTGCCTAAGCGGAAC
AGCGACAAGCTCATCGCCCGCAAGAAGGACTGGGATCCGAAGAAGTACGGCGGGTTCGACAGCCCCACTG
TGGCCTACTCGGTCCTGGTTGTGGCGAAGGTTGAGAAGGGCAAGTCCAAGAAGCTCAAGAGCGTGAAGGA
GCTGCTGGGGATCACGATTATGGAGCGCTCCAGCTTCGAGAAGAACCCGATCGATTTCCTGGAGGCGAAG
GGCTACAAGGAGGTGAAGAAGGACCTGATCATTAAGCTCCCCAAGTACTCACTCTTCGAGCTGGAGAACG
GCAGGAAGCGGATGCTGGCTTCCGCTGGCGAGCTGCAGAAGGGGAACGAGCTGGCTCTGCCGTCCAAGTA
TGTGAACTTCCTCTACCTGGCCTCCCACTACGAGAAGCTCAAGGGCAGCCCCGAGGACAACGAGCAGAAG
CAGCTGTTCGTCGAGCAGCACAAGCATTACCTCGACGAGATCATTGAGCAGATTTCCGAGTTCTCCAAGC
GCGTGATCCTGGCCGACGCGAATCTGGATAAGGTCCTCTCCGCGTACAACAAGCACCGCGACAAGCCAAT
CAGGGAGCAGGCTGAGAATATCATTCATCTCTTCACCCTGACGAACCTCGGCGCCCCTGCTGCTTTCAAG
TACTTCGACACAACTATCGATCGCAAGAGGTACACAAGCACTAAGGAGGTCCTGGACGCGACCCTCATCC
ACCAGTCGATTACCGGCCTCTACGAGACGCGCATCGACCTGTCTCAGCTCGGGGGCGACTCCGGCGGCAG
CCCAAAGAAGAAGCGGAAGGTGTCTGGAGGTTCTCCTAAGAAAAAGAGAAAAGTGTCCGGCGGCTCCCCG
AAGAAGAAGCGCAAGGTGTAGGAGCTCAGAGCTTTCGTTCGTATCATCGGTTTCGACAACGTTCGTCAAG
TTCAATGCATCAGTTTCATTGCGCACACACCAGAATCCTACTGAGTTTGAGTATTATGGCATTGGGAAAA
CTGTTTTTCTTGTACCATTTGTTGTGCTTGTAATTTACTGTGTTTTTTATTCGGTTTTCGCTATCGAACT
GTGAAATGGAAATGGATGGAGAAGAGTTAATGAATGATATGGTCCTTTTGTTCATTCTCAAATTAATATT
ATTTGTTTTTTCTCTTATTTGTTGTGTGTTGAATTTGAAATTATAAGAGATATGCAAACATTTTGTTTTG
AGTAAAAATGTGTCAAATCGTGGCCTCTAATGACCGAAGTTAATATGAGGAGTAAAACACTTGTAGTTGT
ACCATTATGCTTATTCACTAGGCAACAAATATATTTTCAGACCTAGAAAAGCTGCAAATGTTACTGAATA
CAAGTATGTCCTCTTGTGTTTTAGACATTTATGAACTTTCCTTTATGTAATTTTCCAGAATCCTTGTCAG
ATTCTAATCATTGCTTTATAATTATAGTTATACTCATGGATTTGTAGTTGAGTATGAAAATATTTTTTAA
TGCATTTTATGACTTGCCAATTGATTGACAACGAATTCGTAATCATGTCATAGCTGTTTCCTGTGTGAAA
TTGTTATCCGCTCACAATTCCACACAACATACGAGCCGGAAGCATAAAGTGTAAAGCCTGGGGTGCCTAA
TGAGTGAGCTAACTCACATTAATTGCGTTGCGCTCACTGCCCGCTTTCCAGTCGGGAAACCTGTCGTGCC
AGCTGCATTAATGAATCGGCCAACGCGCGGGGAGAGGCGGTTTGCGTATTGGCTAGAGCAGCTTGCCAAC
ATGGTGGAGCACGACACTCTCGTCTACTCCAAGAATATCAAAGATACAGTCTCAGAAGACCAAAGGGCTA
TTGAGACTTTTCAACAAAGGGTAATATCGGGAAACCTCCTCGGATTCCATTGCCCAGCTATCTGTCACTT
CATCAAAAGGACAGTAGAAAAGGAAGGTGGCACCTACAAATGCCATCATTGCGATAAAGGAAAGGCTATC
GTTCAAGATGCCTCTGCCGACAGTGGTCCCAAAGATGGACCCCCACCCACGAGGAGCATCGTGGAAAAAG
AAGACGTTCCAACCACGTCTTCAAAGCAAGTGGATTGATGTGAACATGGTGGAGCACGACACTCTCGTCT
ACTCCAAGAATATCAAAGATACAGTCTCAGAAGACCAAAGGGCTATTGAGACTTTTCAACAAAGGGTAAT
ATCGGGAAACCTCCTCGGATTCCATTGCCCAGCTATCTGTCACTTCATCAAAAGGACAGTAGAAAAGGAA
GGTGGCACCTACAAATGCCATCATTGCGATAAAGGAAAGGCTATCGTTCAAGATGCCTCTGCCGACAGTG
GTCCCAAAGATGGACCCCCACCCACGAGGAGCATCGTGGAAAAAGAAGACGTTCCAACCACGTCTTCAAA
GCAAGTGGATTGATGTGATATCTCCACTGACGTAAGGGATGACGCACAATCCCACTATCCTTCGCAAGAC
CCTTCCTCTATATAAGGAAGTTCATTTCATTTGGAGAGGACACGCTGAAATCACCAGTCTCTCTCTACAA
ATCTATCTCTCTCGAGCTTTCGCAGATCCGGGGGGCAATGAGATATGAAAAAGCCTGAACTCACCGCGAC
GTCTGTCGAGAAGTTTCTGATCGAAAAGTTCGACAGCGTCTCCGACCTGATGCAGCTCTCGGAGGGCGAA
GAATCTCGTGCTTTCAGCTTCGATGTAGGAGGGCGTGGATATGTCCTGCGGGTAAATAGCTGCGCCGATG
GTTTCTACAAAGATCGTTATGTTTATCGGCACTTTGCATCGGCCGCGCTCCCGATTCCGGAAGTGCTTGA
CATTGGGGAGTTTAGCGAGAGCCTGACCTATTGCATCTCCCGCCGTTCACAGGGTGTCACGTTGCAAGAC
CTGCCTGAAACCGAACTGCCCGCTGTTCTACAACCGGTCGCGGAGGCTATGGATGCGATCGCTGCGGCCG
ATCTTAGCCAGACGAGCGGGTTCGGCCCATTCGGACCGCAAGGAATCGGTCAATACACTACATGGCGTGA
TTTCATATGCGCGATTGCTGATCCCCATGTGTATCACTGGCAAACTGTGATGGACGACACCGTCAGTGCG
TCCGTCGCGCAGGCTCTCGATGAGCTGATGCTTTGGGCCGAGGACTGCCCCGAAGTCCGGCACCTCGTGC
ACGCGGATTTCGGCTCCAACAATGTCCTGACGGACAATGGCCGCATAACAGCGGTCATTGACTGGAGCGA
GGCGATGTTCGGGGATTCCCAATACGAGGTCGCCAACATCTTCTTCTGGAGGCCGTGGTTGGCTTGTATG
GAGCAGCAGACGCGCTACTTCGAGCGGAGGCATCCGGAGCTTGCAGGATCGCCACGACTCCGGGCGTATA
TGCTCCGCATTGGTCTTGACCAACTCTATCAGAGCTTGGTTGACGGCAATTTCGATGATGCAGCTTGGGC
GCAGGGTCGATGCGACGCAATCGTCCGATCCGGAGCCGGGACTGTCGGGCGTACACAAATCGCCCGCAGA
AGCGCGGCCGTCTGGACCGATGGCTGTGTAGAAGTACTCGCCGATAGTGGAAACCGACGCCCCAGCACTC
GTCCGAGGGCAAAGAAATAGAGTAGATGCCGACCGGGATCTGTCGATCGACAAGCTCGAGTTTCTCCATA
ATAATGTGTGAGTAGTTCCCAGATAAGGGAATTAGGGTTCCTATAGGGTTTCGCTCATGTGTTGAGCATA
TAAGAAACCCTTAGTATGTATTTGTATTTGTAAAATACTTCTATCAATAAAATTTCTAATTCCTAAAACC
AAAATCCAGTACTAAAATCCAGATCCCCCGAATTAATTCGGCGTTAATTCAGTACATTAAAAACGTCCGC
AATGTGTTATTAAGTTGTCTAAGCGTCAATTTGTTTACACCACAATATATCCTGCCACCAGCCAGCCAAC
AGCTCCCCGACCGGCAGCTCGGCACAAAATCACCACTCGATACAGGCAGCCCATCAGTCCGGGACGGCGT
CAGCGGGAGAGCCGTTGTAAGGCGGCAGACTTTGCTCATGTTACCGATGCTATTCGGAAGAACGGCAACT
AAGCTGCCGGGTTTGAAACACGGATGATCTCGCGGAGGGTAGCATGTTGATTGTAACGATGACAGAGCGT
TGCTGCCTGTGATCACCGCGGTTTCAAAATCGGCTCCGTCGATACTATGTTATACGCCAACTTTGAAAAC
AACTTTGAAAAAGCTGTTTTCTGGTATTTAAGGTTTTAGAATGCAAGGAACAGTGAATTGGAGTTCGTCT
TGTTATAATTAGCTTCTTGGGGTATCTTTAAATACTGTAGAAAAGAGGAAGGAAATAATAAATGGCTAAA
ATGAGAATATCACCGGAATTGAAAAAACTGATCGAAAAATACCGCTGCGTAAAAGATACGGAAGGAATGT
CTCCTGCTAAGGTATATAAGCTGGTGGGAGAAAATGAAAACCTATATTTAAAAATGACGGACAGCCGGTA
TAAAGGGACCACCTATGATGTGGAACGGGAAAAGGACATGATGCTATGGCTGGAAGGAAAGCTGCCTGTT
CCAAAGGTCCTGCACTTTGAACGGCATGATGGCTGGAGCAATCTGCTCATGAGTGAGGCCGATGGCGTCC
TTTGCTCGGAAGAGTATGAAGATGAACAAAGCCCTGAAAAGATTATCGAGCTGTATGCGGAGTGCATCAG
GCTCTTTCACTCCATCGACATATCGGATTGTCCCTATACGAATAGCTTAGACAGCCGCTTAGCCGAATTG
GATTACTTACTGAATAACGATCTGGCCGATGTGGATTGCGAAAACTGGGAAGAAGACACTCCATTTAAAG
ATCCGCGCGAGCTGTATGATTTTTTAAAGACGGAAAAGCCCGAAGAGGAACTTGTCTTTTCCCACGGCGA
CCTGGGAGACAGCAACATCTTTGTGAAAGATGGCAAAGTAAGTGGCTTTATTGATCTTGGGAGAAGCGGC
AGGGCGGACAAGTGGTATGACATTGCCTTCTGCGTCCGGTCGATCAGGGAGGATATCGGGGAAGAACAGT
ATGTCGAGCTATTTTTTGACTTACTGGGGATCAAGCCTGATTGGGAGAAAATAAAATATTATATTTTACT
GGATGAATTGTTTTAGTACCTAGAATGCATGACCAAAATCCCTTAACGTGAGTTTTCGTTCCACTGAGCG
TCAGACCCCGTAGAAAAGATCAAAGGATCTTCTTGAGATCCTTTTTTTCTGCGCGTAATCTGCTGCTTGC
AAACAAAAAAACCACCGCTACCAGCGGTGGTTTGTTTGCCGGATCAAGAGCTACCAACTCTTTTTCCGAA
GGTAACTGGCTTCAGCAGAGCGCAGATACCAAATACTGTCCTTCTAGTGTAGCCGTAGTTAGGCCACCAC
TTCAAGAACTCTGTAGCACCGCCTACATACCTCGCTCTGCTAATCCTGTTACCAGTGGCTGCTGCCAGTG
GCGATAAGTCGTGTCTTACCGGGTTGGACTCAAGACGATAGTTACCGGATAAGGCGCAGCGGTCGGGCTG
AACGGGGGGTTCGTGCACACAGCCCAGCTTGGAGCGAACGACCTACACCGAACTGAGATACCTACAGCGT
GAGCTATGAGAAAGCGCCACGCTTCCCGAAGGGAGAAAGGCGGACAGGTATCCGGTAAGCGGCAGGGTCG
GAACAGGAGAGCGCACGAGGGAGCTTCCAGGGGGAAACGCCTGGTATCTTTATAGTCCTGTCGGGTTTCG
CCACCTCTGACTTGAGCGTCGATTTTTGTGATGCTCGTCAGGGGGGCGGAGCCTATGGAAAAACGCCAGC
AACGCGGCCTTTTTACGGTTCCTGGCCTTTTGCTGGCCTTTTGCTCACATGTTCTTTCCTGCGTTATCCC
CTGATTCTGTGGATAACCGTATTACCGCCTTTGAGTGAGCTGATACCGCTCGCCGCAGCCGAACGACCGA
GCGCAGCGAGTCAGTGAGCGAGGAAGCGGAAGAGCGCCTGATGCGGTATTTTCTCCTTACGCATCTGTGC
GGTATTTCACACCGCATATGGTGCACTCTCAGTACAATCTGCTCTGATGCCGCATAGTTAAGCCAGTATA
CACTCCGCTATCGCTACGTGACTGGGTCATGGCTGCGCCCCGACACCCGCCAACACCCGCTGACGCGCCC
TGACGGGCTTGTCTGCTCCCGGCATCCGCTTACAGACAAGCTGTGACCGTCTCCGGGAGCTGCATGTGTC
AGAGGTTTTCACCGTCATCACCGAAACGCGCGAGGCAGGGTGCCTTGATGTGGGCGCCGGCGGTCGAGTG
GCGACGGCGCGGCTTGTCCGCGCCCTGGTAGATTGCCTGGCCGTAGGCCAGCCATTTTTGAGCGGCCAGC
GGCCGCGATAGGCCGACGCGAAGCGGCGGGGCGTAGGGAGCGCAGCGACCGAAGGGTAGGCGCTTTTTGC
AGCTCTTCGGCTGTGCGCTGGCCAGACAGTTATGCACAGGCCAGGCGGGTTTTAAGAGTTTTAATAAGTT
TTAAAGAGTTTTAGGCGGAAAAATCGCCTTTTTTCTCTTTTATATCAGTCACTTACATGTGTGACCGGTT
CCCAATGTACGGCTTTGGGTTCCCAATGTACGGGTTCCGGTTCCCAATGTACGGCTTTGGGTTCCCAATG
TACGTGCTATCCACAGGAAACAGACCTTTTCGACCTTTTTCCCCTGCTAGGGCAATTTGCCCTAGCATCT
GCTCCGTACATTAGGAACCGGCGGATGCTTCGCCCTCGATCAGGTTGCGGTAGCGCATGACTAGGATCGG
GCCAGCCTGCCCCGCCTCCTCCTTCAAATCGTACTCCGGCAGGTCATTTGACCCGATCAGCTTGCGCACG
GTGAAACAGAACTTCTTGAACTCTCCGGCGCTGCCACTGCGTTCGTAGATCGTCTTGAACAACCATCTGG
CTTCTGCCTTGCCTGCGGCGCGGCGTGCCAGGCGGTAGAGAAAACGGCCGATGCCGGGATCGATCAAAAA
GTAATCGGGGTGAACCGTCAGCACGTCCGGGTTCTTGCCTTCTGTGATCTCGCGGTACATCCAATCAGCT
AGCTCGATCTCGATGTACTCCGGCCGCCCGGTTTCGCTCTTTACGATCTTGTAGCGGCTAATCAAGGCTT
CACCCTCGGATACCGTCACCAGGCGGCCGTTCTTGGCCTTCTTCGTACGCTGCATGGCAACGTGCGTGGT
GTTTAACCGAATGCAGGTTTCTACCAGGTCGTCTTTCTGCTTTCCGCCATCGGCTCGCCGGCAGAACTTG
AGTACGTCCGCAACGTGTGGACGGAACACGCGGCCGGGCTTGTCTCCCTTCCCTTCCCGGTATCGGTTCA
TGGATTCGGTTAGATGGGAAACCGCCATCAGTACCAGGTCGTAATCCCACACACTGGCCATGCCGGCCGG
CCCTGCGGAAACCTCTACGTGCCCGTCTGGAAGCTCGTAGCGGATCACCTCGCCAGCTCGTCGGTCACGC
TTCGACAGACGGAAAACGGCCACGTCCATGATGCTGCGACTATCGCGGGTGCCCACGTCATAGAGCATCG
GAACGAAAAAATCTGGTTGCTCGTCGCCCTTGGGCGGCTTCCTAATCGACGGCGCACCGGCTGCCGGCGG
TTGCCGGGATTCTTTGCGGATTCGATCAGCGGCCGCTTGCCACGATTCACCGGGGCGTGCTTCTGCCTCG
ATGCGTTGCCGCTGGGCGGCCTGCGCGGCCTTCAACTTCTCCACCAGGTCATCACCCAGCGCCGCGCCGA
TTTGTACCGGGCCGGATGGTTTGCGACCGCTCACGCCGATTCCTCGGGCTTGGGGGTTCCAGTGCCATTG
CAGGGCCGGCAGGCAACCCAGCCGCTTACGCCTGGCCAACCGCCCGTTCCTCCACACATGGGGCATTCCA
CGGCGTCGGTGCCTGGTTGTTCTTGATTTTCCATGCCGCCTCCTTTAGCCGCTAAAATTCATCTACTCAT
TTATTCATTTGCTCATTTACTCTGGTAGCTGCGCGATGTATTCAGATAGCAGCTCGGTAATGGTCTTGCC
TTGGCGTACCGCGTACATCTTCAGCTTGGTGTGATCCTCCGCCGGCAACTGAAAGTTGACCCGCTTCATG
GCTGGCGTGTCTGCCAGGCTGGCCAACGTTGCAGCCTTGCTGCTGCGTGCGCTCGGACGGCCGGCACTTA
GCGTGTTTGTGCTTTTGCTCATTTTCTCTTTACCTCATTAACTCAAATGAGTTTTGATTTAATTTCAGCG
GCCAGCGCCTGGACCTCGCGGGCAGCGTCGCCCTCGGGTTCTGATTCAAGAACGGTTGTGCCGGCGGCGG
CAGTGCCTGGGTAGCTCACGCGCTGCGTGATACGGGACTCAAGAATGGGCAGCTCGTACCCGGCCAGCGC
CTCGGCAACCTCACCGCCGATGCGCGTGCCTTTGATCGCCCGCGACACGACAAAGGCCGCTTGTAGCCTT
CCATCCGTGACCTCAATGCGCTGCTTAACCAGCTCCACCAGGTCGGCGGTGGCCCATATGTCGTAAGGGC
TTGGCTGCACCGGAATCAGCACGAAGTCGGCTGCCTTGATCGCGGACACAGCCAAGTCCGCCGCCTGGGG
CGCTCCGTCGATCACTACGAAGTCGCGCCGGCCGATGGCCTTCACGTCGCGGTCAATCGTCGGGCGGTCG
ATGCCGACAACGGTTAGCGGTTGATCTTCCCGCACGGCCGCCCAATCGCGGGCACTGCCCTGGGGATCGG
AATCGACTAACAGAACATCGGCCCCGGCGAGTTGCAGGGCGCGGGCTAGATGGGTTGCGATGGTCGTCTT
GCCTGACCCGCCTTTCTGGTTAAGTACAGCGATAACCTTCATGCGTTCCCCTTGCGTATTTGTTTATTTA
CTCATCGCATCATATACGCAGCGACCGCATGACGCAAGCTGTTTTACTCAAATACACATCACCTTTTTAG
ACGGCGGCGCTCGGTTTCTTCAGCGGCCAAGCTGGCCGGCCAGGCCGCCAGCTTGGCATCAGACAAACCG
GCCAGGATTTCATGCAGCCGCACGGTTGAGACGTGCGCGGGCGGCTCGAACACGTACCCGGCCGCGATCA
TCTCCGCCTCGATCTCTTCGGTAATGAAAAACGGTTCGTCCTGGCCGTCCTGGTGCGGTTTCATGCTTGT
TCCTCTTGGCGTTCATTCTCGGCGGCCGCCAGGGCGTCGGCCTCGGTCAATGCGTCCTCACGGAAGGCAC
CGCGCCGCCTGGCCTCGGTGGGCGTCACTTCCTCGCTGCGCTCAAGTGCGCGGTACAGGGTCGAGCGATG
CACGCCAAGCAGTGCAGCCGCCTCTTTCACGGTGCGGCCTTCCTGGTCGATCAGCTCGCGGGCGTGCGCG
ATCTGTGCCGGGGTGAGGGTAGGGCGGGGGCCAAACTTCACGCCTCGGGCCTTGGCGGCCTCGCGCCCGC
TCCGGGTGCGGTCGATGATTAGGGAACGCTCGAACTCGGCAATGCCGGCGAACACGGTCAACACCA
Features (pLannotate 1.2.2; 30 found; start..end, strand, type, name):
    647..671     -  misc_feature   RB T-DNA repeat: right border repeat from nopaline C58 T-DNA
    737..891     -  CDS            lacZα (fragment): LacZα fragment of β-galactosidase; lacZ fragment
    957..1336    +  promoter       OsU3 promoter: Oryza sativa (rice) snRNA U3 promoter
   1376..1443    +  misc_RNA       tracrRNA (fragment): trans-activating CRISPR RNA for the Streptococcus pyogenes CRISPR/Cas9 system
   1444..1463    +  terminator     SUP4 terminator: transcription terminator for the S. cerevisiae SUP4 tRNA gene
   1464..1481    -  misc_feature   MCS (fragment): pUC18/19 multiple cloning site
   1510..1579    +  promoter       OsU3 promoter (fragment): Oryza sativa (rice) snRNA U3 promoter
   1619..1686    +  misc_RNA       tracrRNA (fragment): trans-activating CRISPR RNA for the Streptococcus pyogenes CRISPR/Cas9 system
   1687..1706    +  terminator     SUP4 terminator: transcription terminator for the S. cerevisiae SUP4 tRNA gene
   1719..3711    +  promoter       Ubi promoter: maize polyubiquitin gene promoter
   3722..4201    +  CDS            tadA: TADA_ECOLI - Also known as yfhC. Experimental evidence at protein level: Swiss-Prot protein existence level 1. Catalyzes the deamination of adenosine to inosine at the wobble position 34 of tRNA(Arg2). Essential for cell viability. From Escherichia coli (strain K12).
   4322..4813    +  CDS            tadA: TADA_ECOLI - Also known as yfhC. Experimental evidence at protein level: Swiss-Prot protein existence level 1. Catalyzes the deamination of adenosine to inosine at the wobble position 34 of tRNA(Arg2). Essential for cell viability. From Escherichia coli (strain K12).
   4919..9019    +  CDS            cas9: CAS9_STRP1 - Also known as csn1 From Streptococcus pyogenes serotype M1.
   9130..9762    +  terminator     E9 terminator: terminator and polyadenylation signal from the pea rbcS-E9 gene
   9799..9821    -  protein_bind   lac operator (fragment): The lac repressor binds to the lac operator to inhibit transcription in E. coli. This inhibition can be relieved by adding lactose or isopropyl-β-D-thiogalactopyranoside (IPTG). lac repressor encoded by lacI
   9825..9855    -  promoter       lac promoter: promoter for the E. coli lac operon
   9870..9891    -  protein_bind   CAP binding site: CAP binding activates transcription in the presence of cAMP. E. coli catabolite activator protein
   9904..9992    -  CDS            lacI (fragment): lac repressor; lacI; The lac repressor binds to the lac operator to inhibit transcription in E. coli. This inhibition can be relieved by adding lactose or isopropyl-β-D-thiogalactopyranoside (IPTG).
  10082..10758   +  promoter       CaMV 35S promoter (enhanced): cauliflower mosaic virus 35S promoter with a duplicated enhancer region
  10825..11850   +  CDS            HygR: hygromycin B phosphotransferase confers resistance to hygromycin
  11891..12065   +  polyA_signal   CaMV poly(A) signal: cauliflower mosaic virus polyadenylation signal
  12143..12167   -  misc_feature   LB T-DNA repeat: left border repeat from nopaline C58 T-DNA
  12592..13386   +  CDS            KanR: aminoglycoside phosphotransferase; aphA-3; confers resistance to kanamycin
  13473..14061   +  rep_origin     ori: high-copy-number ColE1/pMB1/pBR322/pUC origin of replication
  14247..14387   -  misc_feature   bom: basis of mobility region from pBR322
  14489..14528   -  CDS            rop (fragment): Rop protein, which maintains plasmids at low copy number; rop
  14731..14925   -  rep_origin     pVS1 oriV: origin of replication for the Pseudomonas plasmid pVS1 (Heeb et al., 2000)
  14991..16064   -  CDS            pVS1 RepA: replication protein from the Pseudomonas plasmid pVS1 (Heeb et al., 2000)
  16493..17122   -  CDS            pVS1 StaA: stability protein from the Pseudomonas plasmid pVS1 (Heeb et al., 2000)
  17682..307     -  CDS            Y4CG_SINFN (fragment) (across the origin): Protein inferred from homology: Swiss-Prot protein existence level 3. From Sinorhizobium fredii (strain NBRC 101917 / NGR234).
