[The description below was written by a language model from this plasmid's Addgene catalogue record and pLannotate feature annotations shown in this document.]
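Description:
pH-PABE-7-sgRNA is a plant binary vector of about 17.8 kb, built on the pCAMBIA1300 backbone, that delivers an adenine base editor and guide RNA scaffold for targeted A-to-G conversion in rice. Outside the T-DNA, the backbone carries a ColE1/pMB1-type high-copy origin and a kanamycin resistance gene for propagation and selection in E. coli. It also carries the pVS1 origin with its RepA replication and StaA stability genes and a pBR322 bom site, the elements that allow such vectors to be maintained in Agrobacterium. Nopaline-type right and left border repeats define the region transferred into the plant genome.

Within the T-DNA, the maize polyubiquitin (Ubi) promoter drives the editor open reading frame, which ends at the pea rbcS-E9 terminator. According to the catalogue, the insert is wild-type E. coli TadA fused to the evolved TadA7.10 deaminase, a Cas9 nickase and three nuclear localisation signals. The feature table agrees, showing two tandem tadA coding regions followed by Streptococcus pyogenes cas9, although the NLS copies and the nickase mutation are not annotated individually. In this design the guide-directed nickase opens the target DNA, and the deaminase converts adenosine to inosine, which is read as guanine.

Upstream, a rice OsU3 snRNA promoter precedes an sgRNA scaffold and a short Pol III terminator. A second unit with only a partial OsU3 promoter match, scaffold and terminator follows. The record does not describe any specific targeting spacer. An enhanced CaMV 35S promoter driving hygromycin phosphotransferase with the CaMV poly(A) signal allows selection of transformed plant tissue. Remnants of the lacZα/lac region are left over from the parental cloning site.
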