Addgene plasmid #115621: pH-PABE-7-sgRNA
Purpose: Targeted A to G in rice
Depositing lab: Caixia Gao. Depositing organization: Institute of Genetics and Developmental Biology, Chinese Academy of Sciences. Publication: Expanded base editing in rice and wheat using a Cas9-adenosine deaminase fusion. Li C, Zong Y, Wang Y, Jin S, Zhang D, Song Q, Zhang R, Gao C. Genome Biol. 2018 May 29;19(1):59. doi: 10.1186/s13059-018-1443-z. PubMed 29807545.
Backbone
  Vector backbone: pCAMBIA1300
  Vector type: Plant Expression, CRISPR
Growth in bacteria
  Bacterial resistance: Kanamycin, 50 μg/mL
  Growth temperature: 37°C
  Growth strain: DH5alpha
  Copy number: High Copy
Gene/Insert
  Gene/Insert name: wtTadA-TadA7.10-nCas9-3*NLS
  Cloning method: Restriction Enzyme; 5′ cloning site Unknown (unknown if destroyed); 3′ cloning site Unknown (unknown if destroyed)
Terms and licenses: Academic/Nonprofit Terms; Industry Terms: Not Available to Industry
How to cite: pH-PABE-7-sgRNA was a gift from Caixia Gao (Addgene plasmid # 115621 ; http://n2t.net/addgene:115621 ; RRID:Addgene_115621)
