>Addgene plasmid #115621 | pH-PABE-7-sgRNA | depositor partial sequence | sequence record 218157 | wtTadA-TadA7.10-nCas9-3*NLS
ATGTCCGAGGTGGAGTTCTCTCACGAGTATTGGATGAGGCACGCTCTTACACTTGCTAAGAGAGCTTGGG
ACGAAAGAGAAGTGCCAGTTGGCGCCGTTCTTGTGCATAATAATAGGGTGATCGGCGAGGGTTGGAATAG
ACCAATTGGAAGGCATGATCCAACAGCTCACGCAGAGATTATGGCTCTCAGACAAGGCGGCCTCGTTATG
CAGAACTACAGGCTCATTGACGCTACACTCTACGTGACACTCGAACCTTGCGTTATGTGCGCCGGAGCTA
TGATTCATTCTAGGATTGGCAGGGTCGTGTTTGGAGCTAGGGACGCTAAAACAGGAGCCGCCGGATCTCT
TATGGACGTGTTGCATCATCCAGGCATGAACCATAGGGTGGAGATTACAGAGGGCATTCTTGCAGACGAG
TGCGCTGCTCTTCTTTCCGATTTCTTCAGGATGAGAAGGCAGGAGATTAAGGCCCAGAAGAAGGCTCAGT
CTTCTACAGATAGCGGAGGATCTTCCGGAGGATCTAGCGGCTCCGAGACACCAGGAACATCCGAAAGCGC
TACACCAGAATCTAGCGGAGGCTCTTCCGGAGGATCTTCTGAAGTGGAGTTCTCCCACGAGTATTGGATG
AGGCACGCTCTTACACTTGCTAAAAGGGCTAGGGACGAAAGGGAAGTTCCAGTTGGAGCTGTTCTCGTGC
TCAATAACAGGGTGATTGGCGAGGGTTGGAATAGAGCCATTGGACTCCATGATCCAACAGCTCACGCAGA
GATTATGGCTCTTAGACAAGGCGGCCTCGTTATGCAGAATTACAGACTCATCGACGCCACACTCTACGTT
ACCTTCGAACCTTGCGTTATGTGCGCCGGAGCTATGATCCATTCTAGGATTGGCAGGGTCGTGTTCGGCG
TTAGAAACGCTAAGACAGGAGCTGCAGGCTCTCTTATGGACGTTCTTCATTACCCAGGCATGAATCATAG
AGTGGAGATCACAGAAGGCATTCTTGCAGACGAGTGCGCAGCTCTCCTTTGCTATTTCTTCAGGATGCCG
AGGCAAGTTTTCAACGCTCAGAAGAAGGCCCAGTCTTCTACAGATTCCGGCGGATCTTCTGGAGGATCTA
GCGGCTCCGAGACACCAGGAACATCCGAATCCGCTACACCAGAGTCTTCTGGAGGATCTAGCGGAGGATC
TCTTAAGGACAAGAAGTACTCGATCGGCCTCGCCATTGGGACTAACTCTGTTGGCTGGGCCGTGATCACC
GACGAGTACAAGGTGCCCTCAAAGAAGTTCAAGGTCCTGGGCAACACCGATCGGCATTCCATCAAGAAGA
ATCTCATTGGCGCTCTCCTGTTCGACAGCGGCGAGACGGCTGAGGCTACGCGGCTCAAGCGCACCGCCCG
CAGGCGGTACACGCGCAGGAAGAATCGCATCTGCTACCTGCAGGAGATTTTCTCCAACGAGATGGCGAAG
GTTGACGATTCTTTCTTCCACAGGCTGGAGGAGTCATTCCTCGTGGAGGAGGATAAGAAGCACGAGCGGC
ATCCAATCTTCGGCAACATTGTCGACGAGGTTGCCTACCACGAGAAGTACCCTACGATCTACCATCTGCG
GAAGAAGCTCGTGGACTCCACAGATAAGGCGGACCTCCGCCTGATCTACCTCGCTCTGGCCCACATGATT
AAGTTCAGGGGCCATTTCCTGATCGAGGGGGATCTCAACCCGGACAATAGCGATGTTGACAAGCTGTTCA
TCCAGCTCGTGCAGACGTACAACCAGCTCTTCGAGGAGAACCCCATTAATGCGTCAGGCGTCGACGCGAA
GGCTATCCTGTCCGCTAGGCTCTCGAAGTCTCGGCGCCTCGAGAACCTGATCGCCCAGCTGCCGGGCGAG
AAGAAGAACGGCCTGTTCGGGAATCTCATTGCGCTCAGCCTGGGGCTCACGCCCAACTTCAAGTCGAATT
TCGATCTCGCTGAGGACGCCAAGCTGCAGCTCTCCAAGGACACATACGACGATGACCTGGATAACCTCCT
GGCCCAGATCGGCGATCAGTACGCGGACCTGTTCCTCGCTGCCAAGAATCTGTCGGACGCCATCCTCCTG
TCTGATATTCTCAGGGTGAACACCGAGATTACGAAGGCTCCGCTCTCAGCCTCCATGATCAAGCGCTACG
ACGAGCACCATCAGGATCTGACCCTCCTGAAGGCGCTGGTCAGGCAGCAGCTCCCCGAGAAGTACAAGGA
GATCTTCTTCGATCAGTCGAAGAACGGCTACGCTGGGTACATTGACGGCGGGGCCTCTCAGGAGGAGTTC
TACAAGTTCATCAAGCCGATTCTGGAGAAGATGGACGGCACGGAGGAGCTGCTGGTGAAGCTCAATCGCG
AGGACCTCCTGAGGAAGCAGCGGACATTCGATAACGGCAGCATCCCACACCAGATTCATCTCGGGGAGCT
GCACGCTATCCTGAGGAGGCAGGAGGACTTCTACCCTTTCCTCAAGGATAACCGCGAGAAGATCGAGAAG
ATTCTGACTTTCAGGATCCCGTACTACGTCGGCCCACTCGCTAGGGGCAACTCCCGCTTCGCTTGGATGA
CCCGCAAGTCAGAGGAGACGATCACGCCGTGGAACTTCGAGGAGGTGGTCGACAAGGGCGCTAGCGCTCA
GTCGTTCATCGAGAGGATGACGAATTTCGACAAGAACCTGCCAAATGAGAAGGTGCTCCCTAAGCACTCG
CTCCTGTACGAGTACTTCACAGTCTACAACGAGCTGACTAAGGTGAAGTATGTGACCGAGGGCATGAGGA
AGCCGGCTTTCCTGTCTGGGGAGCAGAAGAAGGCCATCGTGGACCTCCTGTTCAAGACCAACCGGAAGGT
CACGGTTAAGCAGCTCAAGGAGGACTACTTCAAGAAGATTGAGTGCTTCGATTCGGTCGAGATCTCTGGC
GTTGAGGACCGCTTCAACGCCTCCCTGGGGACCTACCACGATCTCCTGAAGATCATTAAGGATAAGGACT
TCCTGGACAACGAGGAGAATGAGGATATCCTCGAGGACATTGTGCTGACACTCACTCTGTTCGAGGACCG
GGAGATGATCGAGGAGCGCCTGAAGACTTACGCCCATCTCTTCGATGACAAGGTCATGAAGCAGCTCAAG
AGGAGGAGGTACACCGGCTGGGGGAGGCTGAGCAGGAAGCTCATCAACGGCATTCGGGACAAGCAGTCCG
GGAAGACGATCCTCGACTTCCTGAAGAGCGATGGCTTCGCGAACCGCAATTTCATGCAGCTGATTCACGA
TGACAGCCTCACATTCAAGGAGGATATCCAGAAGGCTCAGGTGAGCGGCCAGGGGGACTCGCTGCACGAG
CATATCGCGAACCTCGCTGGCTCGCCAGCTATCAAGAAGGGGATTCTGCAGACCGTGAAGGTTGTGGACG
AGCTGGTGAAGGTCATGGGCAGGCACAAGCCTGAGAACATCGTCATTGAGATGGCCCGGGAGAATCAGAC
CACGCAGAAGGGCCAGAAGAACTCACGCGAGAGGATGAAGAGGATCGAGGAGGGCATTAAGGAGCTGGGG
TCCCAGATCCTCAAGGAGCACCCGGTGGAGAACACGCAGCTGCAGAATGAGAAGCTCTACCTGTACTACC
TCCAGAATGGCCGCGATATGTATGTGGACCAGGAGCTGGATATTAACAGGCTCAGCGATTACGACGTCGA
TCATATCGTTCCACAGTCATTCCTGAAGGATGACTCCATTGACAACAAGGTCCTCACCAGGTCGGACAAG
AACCGGGGCAAGTCTGATAATGTTCCTTCAGAGGAGGTCGTTAAGAAGATGAAGAACTACTGGCGCCAGC
TCCTGAATGCCAAGCTGATCACGCAGCGGAAGTTCGATAACCTCACAAAGGCTGAGAGGGGCGGGCTCTC
TGAGCTGGACAAGGCGGGCTTCATCAAGAGGCAGCTGGTCGAGACACGGCAGATCACTAAGCACGTTGCG
CAGATTCTCGACTCACGGATGAACACTAAGTACGATGAGAATGACAAGCTGATCCGCGAGGTGAAGGTCA
TCACCCTGAAGTCAAAGCTCGTCTCCGACTTCAGGAAGGATTTCCAGTTCTACAAGGTTCGGGAGATCAA
CAATTACCACCATGCCCATGACGCGTACCTGAACGCGGTGGTCGGCACAGCTCTGATCAAGAAGTACCCA
AAGCTCGAGAGCGAGTTCGTGTACGGGGACTACAAGGTTTACGATGTGAGGAAGATGATCGCCAAGTCGG
AGCAGGAGATTGGCAAGGCTACCGCCAAGTACTTCTTCTACTCTAACATTATGAATTTCTTCAAGACAGA
GATCACTCTGGCCAATGGCGAGATCCGGAAGCGCCCCCTCATCGAGACGAACGGCGAGACGGGGGAGATC
GTGTGGGACAAGGGCAGGGATTTCGCGACCGTCAGGAAGGTTCTCTCCATGCCACAAGTGAATATCGTCA
AGAAGACAGAGGTCCAGACTGGCGGGTTCTCTAAGGAGTCAATTCTGCCTAAGCGGAACAGCGACAAGCT
CATCGCCCGCAAGAAGGACTGGGATCCGAAGAAGTACGGCGGGTTCGACAGCCCCACTGTGGCCTACTCG
GTCCTGGTTGTGGCGAAGGTTGAGAAGGGCAAGTCCAAGAAGCTCAAGAGCGTGAAGGAGCTGCTGGGGA
TCACGATTATGGAGCGCTCCAGCTTCGAGAAGAACCCGATCGATTTCCTGGAGGCGAAGGGCTACAAGGA
GGTGAAGAAGGACCTGATCATTAAGCTCCCCAAGTACTCACTCTTCGAGCTGGAGAACGGCAGGAAGCGG
ATGCTGGCTTCCGCTGGCGAGCTGCAGAAGGGGAACGAGCTGGCTCTGCCGTCCAAGTATGTGAACTTCC
TCTACCTGGCCTCCCACTACGAGAAGCTCAAGGGCAGCCCCGAGGACAACGAGCAGAAGCAGCTGTTCGT
CGAGCAGCACAAGCATTACCTCGACGAGATCATTGAGCAGATTTCCGAGTTCTCCAAGCGCGTGATCCTG
GCCGACGCGAATCTGGATAAGGTCCTCTCCGCGTACAACAAGCACCGCGACAAGCCAATCAGGGAGCAGG
CTGAGAATATCATTCATCTCTTCACCCTGACGAACCTCGGCGCCCCTGCTGCTTTCAAGTACTTCGACAC
AACTATCGATCGCAAGAGGTACACAAGCACTAAGGAGGTCCTGGACGCGACCCTCATCCACCAGTCGATT
ACCGGCCTCTACGAGACGCGCATCGACCTGTCTCAGCTCGGGGGCGACTCCGGCGGCAGCCCAAAGAAGA
AGCGGAAGGTGTCTGGAGGTTCTCCTAAGAAAAAGAGAAAAGTGTCCGGCGGCTCCCCGAAGAAGAAGCG
CAAGGTGTAG
